>Addgene plasmid #176703 | pBR9-genomic_RSP6-HAX3 | addgene full sequence | sequence record 346864 | Addgene NGS Result
GGGCGGGGTGGAGCGGGGGTGCGGCGGGGCGGTCTGTACGGCTTGAGCGATTGGACGCGAGATGGCACGG
GGTGCAATGGACCCCGGCCATTGGGGCGCGCGTACGCAGACTGTGGGGCGATGAGAGAGTACGTGGGCGT
GCGGAGAAGGCGGGGGCTGTGACGATTGACGAGGGGTGCGGAGAGGGGCACGGCAGGAAGTCCGAATAGG
AATCTGGGAAGCGCTGAGGGCGCTGGAAGCGCTTTACGTCAACGGGACTGAAGGATGCCTTGGCCTGGCC
TCCCGGCTGCCGCCGTGCAGGGGCGTATCTACGGTGCGCTTCTTCGGCAAGTTCTTCGGCACGCAGGCCG
ACTACTACGTGTTTGAGACCACGCTGCAGAGCAACCCGGACATGCCCGAGGCACCAGGTGAGCGTCGCTG
CGGAGGGCGGCGGTCTGCGTGTGGAGGAGGCGGCTTAGGCCTACAGCGGTGCTAGAGGGACCGCCTACCG
GGCAAAGGGGTTGCGCCTTCGCGCACGCCTCAATATCGTACAGCTGTCCTCCATAACCATGCCCCCTAGC
TCCTCTCCAGCATTGGGCCTGCGTTATGACGGTCGCCTTGCCCCACCTCCCCCATCCTACTAAAGAGGGC
ACCATCCCCTTGGAGCCGTACGGCGAGGGCGTCAACGCCTACATCTACTTTGTGTCCAACACGCTGGGCG
GCCCGCTGCAGCAGCTGCCCTACGTCACGCCCGAGCAGGTGCGTGGGCGAGCGCCACCGCACACCGCGAC
GCGATTGTGTGTGTAGTGTGTATGCTTGTGGCTGCGTGGCGTGTTTGGGCCCTAGCCGCCCTGTGTGCCG
CAGACCCGTTAACATGACCCCGCACCGCAAACTCACGCCGTTCCACCCACCTCCACCTCCCACCCTCCAA
GATCAAGGCCAGCCGCCTGCTGCGCCGCTACCTGACCGGCCGCCTGGACGCGCCCGTGTCCGCCTTCCCA
GCCTTCCCCGGCAACGAGGCCAACTACCTGCGCGCCCTCATTGCGCGCATCAGCGCCGCCACCGTGTGCT
GCCCGCGCGGCTTCTTCACCGCGGACGACGACAGCGCCGAGCTGTCCGCCAACGACGAGTGGGTGCCGCT
CAAGGGTCGCGAGATGGCGCTGCCCGTCAACTGGTCGCACCGCTACGCGCACCTCAAGGGCCAGGGCCGC
ACCGTGACGCACAAGCGCGACCCGCCCGACGAGGAGGAGGAGCCGGAGAAGAACTTCTGGACGGCCGAGG
AGATGGAGGCCGGCCCGCCGCCGCTGGCCACCCTGGACACGGACGCGCCGCTGCCGGCCGCCACTGGCGA
CAAGGTGCCACCGCCCGCCTGGAGCCCCGTGTTCGCCAGCGCCTCGGTGACCACGCGCAACCAGGTGGCG
GGCGTGCGCTCCAACCGCTGGCCGGGCGCGGTGTGCGCCTGCGCGGGCCGCCACTTCACGTCCATGTACG
TGGGCTGGGGCATCAAGGCCGGCGGCGAGTGGTCGCCCTGCCCGCCGCCGCCGCCCGTGCCGCAGTGGGG
CGCCCCCGCTGCTGGCGTCGAGGGCGGGCAGCAGCTGCTGCTCGAGTGCAACGACCTGCCGCCCAAGCCC
GCGCCGCCGGAGGAGGAGGACGAGGAATTCTACCCTTACGACGTCCCGGACTACGCTTACCCCTACGATG
TGCCTGACTACGCCTACCCCTACGATGTCCCGGATTACGCTTAAGGATCCCCGCTCCGTGTAAATGGAGG
CGCTCGTTGATCTGAGCCTTGCCCCCTGACGAACGGCGGTGGATGGAAGATACTGCTCTCAAGTGCTGAA
GCGGTAGCTTAGCTCCCCGTTTCGTGCTGATCAGTCTTTTTCAACACGTAAAAAGCGGAGGAGTTTTGCA
ATTTTGTTGGTTGTAACGATCCTCCGTTGATTTTGGCCTCTTTCTCCATGGGCGGGCTGGGCGTATTTGA
AGCGGGTACCCAATTCGCCCTATAGTGAGTCGTATTACGCGCGCTCACTGGCCGTCGTTTTACAACGTCG
TGACTGGGAAAACCCTGGCGTTACCCAACTTAATCGCCTTGCAGCACATCCCCCTTTCGCCAGCTGGCGT
AATAGCGAAGAGGCCCGCACCGATCGCCCTTCCCAACAGTTGCGCAGCCTGAATGGCGAATGGG
[124 nt withheld, positions 2165-2288]
C
[91 nt withheld, positions 2290-2380]
A
[49 nt withheld, positions 2382-2430]
CCTTTGACGTTGGAGTCCACGTTCTTT
[37 nt withheld, positions 2458-2494]
ACCCTATCTCGGTCTATTCTTTTGATTTATAAGGGATTTTGCCGATTTCGGCCTATTGGTTAAAAAATGA
GCTGATTTAACAAAAATTTAACGCGAATTTTAACAAAATATTAACGCTTACAATTTAGGTGGCACTTTTC
GGGGAAATGTGCGCGGAACCCCTATTTGTTTATTTTTCTAAATACATTCAAATATGTATCCGCTCATGAG
ACAATAACCCTGATAAATGCTTCAATAATATTGAAAAAGGAAGAGTATGAGTATTCAACATTTCCGTGTC
GCCCTTATTCCCTTTTTTGCGGCATTTTGCCTTCCTGTTTTTGCTCACCCAGAAACGCTGGTGAAAGTAA
AAGATGCTGAAGATCAGTTGGGTGCACGAGTGGGTTACATCGAACTGGATCTCAACAGCGGTAAGATCCT
TGAGAGTTTTCGCCCCGAAGAACGTTTTCCAATGATGAGCACTTTTAAAGTTCTGCTATGTGGCGCGGTA
TTATCCCGTATTGACGCCGGGCAAGAGCAACTCGGTCGCCGCATACACTATTCTCAGAATGACTTGGTTG
AGTACTCACCAGTCACAGAAAAGCATCTTACGGATGGCATGACAGTAAGAGAATTATGCAGTGCTGCCAT
AACCATGAGTGATAACACTGCGGCCAACTTACTTCTGACAACGATCGGAGGACCGAAGGAGCTAACCGCT
TTTTTGCACAACATGGGGGATCATGTAACTCGCCTTGATCGTTGGGAACCGGAGCTGAATGAAGCCATAC
CAAACGACGAGCGTGACACCACGATGCCTGTAGCAATGGCAACAACGTTGCGCAAACTATTAACTGGCGA
ACTACTTACTCTAGCTTCCCGGCAACAATTAATAGACTGGATGGAGGCGGATAAAGTTGCAGGACCACTT
CTGCGCTCGGCCCTTCCGGCTGGCTGGTTTATTGCTGATAAATCTGGAGCCGGTGAGCGTGGGTCTCGCG
GTATCATTGCAGCACTGGGGCCAGATGGTAAGCCCTCCCGTATCGTAGTTATCTACACGACGGGGAGTCA
GGCAACTATGGATGAACGAAATAGACAGATCGCTGAGATAGGTGCCTCACTGATTAAGCATTGGTAACTG
TCAGACCAAGTTTACTCATATATACTTTAGATTGATTTAAAACTTCATTTTTAATTTAAAAGGATCTAGG
TGAAGATCCTTTTTGATAATCTCATGACCAAAATCCCTTAACGTGAGTTTTCGTTCCACTGAGCGTCAGA
CCCCGTAGAAAAGATCAAAGGATCTTCTTGAGATCCTTTTTTTCTGCGCGTAATCTGCTGCTTGCAAACA
AAAAAACCACCGCTACCAGCGGTGGTTTGTTTGCCGGATCAAGAGCTACCAACTCTTTTTCCGAAGGTAA
CTGGCTTCAGCAGAGCGCAGATACCAAATACTGTTCTTCTAGTGTAGCCGTAGTTAGGCCACCACTTCAA
GAACTCTGTAGCACCGCCTACATACCTCGCTCTGCTAATCCTGTTACCAGTGGCTGCTGCCAGTGGCGAT
AAGTCGTGTCTTACCGGGTTGGACTCAAGACGATAGTTACCGGATAAGGCGCAGCGGTCGGGCTGAACGG
GGGGTTCGTGCACACAGCCCAGCTTGGAGCGAACGACCTACACCGAACTGAGATACCTACAGCGTGAGCT
ATGAGAAAGCGCCACGCTTCCCGAAGGGAGAAAGGCGGACAGGTATCCGGTAAGCGGCAGGGTCGGAACA
GGAGAGCGCACGAGGGAGCTTCCAGGGGGAAACGCCTGGTATCTTTATAGTCCTGTCGGGTTTCGCCACC
TCTGACTTGAGCGTCGATTTTTGTGATGCTCGTCAGGGGGGCGGAGCCTATGGAAAAACGCCAGCAACGC
GGCCTTTTTACGGTTCCTGGCCTTTTGCTGGCCTTTTGCTCACATGTTCTTTCCTGCGTTATCCCCTGAT
TCTGTGGATAACCGTATTACCGCCTTTGAGTGAGCTGATACCGCTCGCCGCAGCCGAACGACCGAGCGCA
GCGAGTCAGTGAGCGAGGAAGCGGAAGAGCGCCCAATACGCAAACCGCCTCTCCCCGCGCGTTGGCCGAT
TCATTAATGCAGCTGGCACGACAGGTTTCCCGACTGGAAAGCGGGCAGTGAGCGCAACGCAATTAATGTG
AGTTAGCTCACTCATTAGGCACCCCAGGCTTTACACTTTATGCTTCCGGCTCGTATGTTGTGTGGAATTG
TGAGCGGATAACAATTTCACACAGGAAACAGCTATGACCATGATTACGCCAAGCGCGCAATTAACCCTCA
CTAAAGGGAACAAAAGCTGGAGCTCCACCGCGGTGGCGGCCGCTCTAGACGGCGGGGAGCTCGCTGAGGC
TTGACATGATTGGTGCGTATGTTTGTATGAAGCTACAGGACTGATTTGGCGGGCTATGAGGGCGGGGGAA
GCTCTGGAAGGGCCGCGATGGGGCGCGCGGCGTCCAGAAGGCGCCATACGGCCCGCTGGCGGCACCCATC
CGGTATAAAAGCCCGCGACCCCGAACGGTGACCTCCACTTTCAGCGACAAACGAGCACTTATACATACGC
GACTATTCTGCCGCTATACATAACCACTCAGCTAGCTTAAGATCCCATCAAGCTTGCATGCCGGGCGCGC
CAGAAGGAGCGCAGCCAAACCAGGATGATGTTTGATGGGGTATTTGAGCACTTGCAACCCTTATCCGGAA
GCCCCCTGGCCCACAAAGGCTAGGCGCCAATGCAAGCAGTTCGCATGCAGCCCCTGGAGCGGTGCCCTCC
TGATAAACCGGCCAGGGGGCCTATGTTCTTTACTTTTTTACAAGAGAAGTCACTCAACATCTTAAAATGG
CCAGGTGAGTCGACGAGCAAGCCCGGCGGATCAGGCAGCGTGCTTGCAGATTTGACTTGCAACGCCCGCA
TTGTGTCGACGAAGGCTTTTGGCTCCTCTGTCGCTGTCTCAAGCAGCATCTAACCCTGCGTCGCCGTTTC
CATTTGCAGGATGGCCATGCATATGGCCAAGCTGACCAGCGCCGTTCCGGTGCTCACCGCGCGCGACGTC
GCCGGAGCGGTCGAGTTCTGGACCGACCGGCTCGGGTTCTCCCGGGACTTCGTGGAGGACGACTTCGCCG
GTGTGGTCCGGGACGACGTGACCCTGTTCATCAGCGCGGTCCAGGACCAGGTGAGTCGACGAGCAAGCCC
GGCGGATCAGGCAGCGTGCTTGCAGATTTGACTTGCAACGCCCGCATTGTGTCGACGAAGGCTTTTGGCT
CCTCTGTCGCTGTCTCAAGCAGCATCTAACCCTGCGTCGCCGTTTCCATTTGCAGGACCAGGTGGTGCCG
GACAACACCCTGGCCTGGGTGTGGGTGCGCGGCCTGGACGAGCTGTACGCCGAGTGGTCGGAGGTCGTGT
CCACGAACTTCCGGGACGCCTCCGGGCCGGCCATGACCGAGATCGGCGAGCAGCCGTGGGGGCGGGAGTT
CGCCCTGCGCGACCCGGCCGGCAACTGCGTGCACTTCGTGGCCGAGGAGCAGGACGCCCCGGTGAAGCAG
ACCCTGAACTTCGACCTGCTGAAGCTGGCGGGCGACGTGGAGAGCAACCCGGGCCCCCTCGAGATGGCCG
CGGATGTGGGCCAGGCTCTGGCCTTCCTGCAGCAAGTGAAGACAACACAAGGCGCATCAATCTATGAAGG
CCTTAAAGCAGCGTTGGCGAAGGTTCTGGAGGATCGGCCTGTGAACGCGGTCGAGGCGCTGGAGACCTCG
GTGCTGTCGACACCCCCCGCAGCGAACCTGAGTGTGCCCCTTGTTCCCGCAGCTGTGAGTGACAACCGAT
TCGTTTGGCCGCACGGGTGGTGTACGTAGTAGTGTCATGTGTGGTGCCGTCTCACGTACCTGCAGCCTGC
CTGACACGCTGGTGTGTGTTACCGTGCTTCGTCGCTGTGCAGTCAGCTGCAGCTGCGGCAGCTGCCGTGG
CGAAGGCGAGCCTATTCGGGTAGGCCCTAAGCTTCGGGACTGGGTCCTCTGAGGAGTAGCTATGAGATTA
GGCAACTGGCAGGGAATGTGATTGCCGAATGGGGGACGCGTGCACCCAAGGTGAAAAGGAGGTTGGCCTA
TCTGGCCCCGCGGCCGTGGCCCGCGCTCGTTCCCCTGGTGCACGCCCCGGCTTGACGCCCTTATCGCGTG
CTCGCTGCAGGGACCCAGAGCCAGTGCTTGACCCCGAGTCAGGGGAACCTATCGATCCGGATGCTCCCAA
CGAGGTGGGGGGCTTGCGAGACTGGGGTGCAACAGGTGGTGGCAACTACAGTATTGCATGGCGTTAGGGG
TGCGCAACACGGGGGCCGCCGCACAGATGATAGAAACCAGGCGTTCTTGTAAACTGCACGACCCGCGTGC
CTGCATTGCGCCATGATCCGGGCCGGGCATTGGTTTGAGGGTGACCTCGCCCTCTGTCCCTTCCCCCGAT
CGTGCTTAATCCAGTTCGAGTGCGAGGACGTGGAGGGCGACGGTGACCTGCTGGACGGCCTGGGTGTGGG
GCTGGGCCGGCAGGAGATGTACGCGGCCATGCTGGCGGTCAAGAGGCTGGGGGAGGACGCCAAGAGGTGC
GAGGCGGCCGGGCGGGCGCGGGCCG
Features (pLannotate 1.2.2; 18 found; start..end, strand, type, name):
    299..406     +  CDS            RSP6 (fragment): RSP6_CHLRE - Experimental evidence at protein level: Swiss-Prot protein existence level 1. Flagellar radial spokes contribute to the regulation of dynein arm activity and thus the pattern of flagellar bending. They consist of a thin stalk, which is attached to the a subfiber of the outer doublet microtubule, and a bulbous head, which is attached to the stalk and appears to interact with the projections from the central pair of microtubules. From Chlamydomonas reinhardtii (Chlamydomonas smithii).
    601..744     +  CDS            RSP6 (fragment): RSP6_CHLRE - Experimental evidence at protein level: Swiss-Prot protein existence level 1. Flagellar radial spokes contribute to the regulation of dynein arm activity and thus the pattern of flagellar bending. They consist of a thin stalk, which is attached to the a subfiber of the outer doublet microtubule, and a bulbous head, which is attached to the stalk and appears to interact with the projections from the central pair of microtubules. From Chlamydomonas reinhardtii (Chlamydomonas smithii).
    894..1634    +  CDS            RSP6 (fragment): RSP6_CHLRE - Experimental evidence at protein level: Swiss-Prot protein existence level 1. Flagellar radial spokes contribute to the regulation of dynein arm activity and thus the pattern of flagellar bending. They consist of a thin stalk, which is attached to the a subfiber of the outer doublet microtubule, and a bulbous head, which is attached to the stalk and appears to interact with the projections from the central pair of microtubules. From Chlamydomonas reinhardtii (Chlamydomonas smithii).
   1979..1997    -  promoter       T7 promoter: promoter for bacteriophage T7 RNA polymerase
   2005..2160    +  CDS            lacZα (fragment): LacZα fragment of β-galactosidase; lacZ fragment
   2165..2593    +  rep_origin     f1 ori (sequence partly withheld): f1 bacteriophage origin of replication; arrow indicates direction of (+) strand synthesis
   2646..2750    +  promoter       AmpR promoter: bla
   2751..3611    +  CDS            AmpR: β-lactamase; bla; confers resistance to ampicillin, carbenicillin, and related antibiotics
   3782..4370    +  rep_origin     ori: high-copy-number ColE1/pMB1/pBR322/pUC origin of replication
   4553..4645    +  CDS            lacI (fragment): lac repressor; lacI; The lac repressor binds to the lac operator to inhibit transcription in E. coli. This inhibition can be relieved by adding lactose or isopropyl-β-D-thiogalactopyranoside (IPTG).
   4658..4679    +  protein_bind   CAP binding site: CAP binding activates transcription in the presence of cAMP. E. coli catabolite activator protein
   4694..4724    +  promoter       lac promoter: promoter for the E. coli lac operon
   4732..4748    +  protein_bind   lac operator: The lac repressor binds to the lac operator to inhibit transcription in E. coli. This inhibition can be relieved by adding lactose or isopropyl-β-D-thiogalactopyranoside (IPTG). lac repressor encoded by lacI
   4793..4811    +  promoter       T3 promoter: promoter for bacteriophage T3 RNA polymerase
   4824..4853    +  misc_feature   MCS (fragment): pBluescript multiple cloning site
   5527..5697    +  CDS            BleoR (fragment): antibiotic-binding protein; Sh ble from Streptoalloteichus hindustanus; confers resistance to bleomycin, phleomycin, and Zeocin™
   5837..6049    +  CDS            BleoR (fragment): antibiotic-binding protein; Sh ble from Streptoalloteichus hindustanus; confers resistance to bleomycin, phleomycin, and Zeocin™
   6128..7108    +  CDS            RSP6 (fragment): RSP6_CHLRE - Experimental evidence at protein level: Swiss-Prot protein existence level 1. Flagellar radial spokes contribute to the regulation of dynein arm activity and thus the pattern of flagellar bending. They consist of a thin stalk, which is attached to the a subfiber of the outer doublet microtubule, and a bulbous head, which is attached to the stalk and appears to interact with the projections from the central pair of microtubules. From Chlamydomonas reinhardtii (Chlamydomonas smithii).
