[The description below was written by a language model from this plasmid's Addgene catalogue record and pLannotate feature annotations shown in this document.]
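Description:
pBR9-genomic_RSP6-HAX3 is a Chlamydomonas reinhardtii expression plasmid built on the pBR9 backbone (catalogued under plant expression) and designed to rescue an RSP6 mutant with an epitope-tagged copy of the gene. The bacterial portion appears to be pBluescript-derived. It has a high-copy ColE1/pUC origin, an f1 origin, the AmpR β-lactamase gene with its own promoter for ampicillin selection in E. coli, and remnants of the lac promoter/operator, lacZα, part of the pBluescript multiple cloning site, and flanking T3 and T7 promoters.

The payload is the genomic form of RSP6, which encodes a radial spoke head protein of the flagellum; radial spokes help regulate dynein arm activity and so the pattern of ciliary bending. The annotation detects RSP6 as several separate coding fragments that span the numbering origin of the circular sequence. This fits a gene that retains its native introns rather than a cDNA. The record lists the rbcs2 promoter and a C-terminal triple HA tag supplied by the backbone, but neither was picked up as a feature in the automated annotation.

Directly upstream of RSP6 on the same strand lies the Sh ble (BleoR) gene, which confers Zeocin/bleomycin resistance for selecting algal transformants. It is also annotated in two pieces, suggesting an intron within the marker. The short gap between ble and RSP6 hints that the two may be expressed as a linked unit, but the record does not say how they are joined.

The tagged protein allows transformants of the RSP6 mutant to be assessed for rescue, and it allows RSP6 to be detected or purified through the HA epitope. The associated work concerned the structure and mechanoregulatory role of the radial spoke head.
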