Addgene plasmid #176703: pBR9-genomic_RSP6-HAX3
Purpose: Rescue of RSP6 Chlamydomonas mutant with tagged RSP6
Depositing lab: Ron Vale. Depositing organization: University of California, San Francisco (UCSF). Publication: Structure of the radial spoke head and insights into its role in mechanoregulation of ciliary beating. Grossman-Haham I, Coudray N, Yu Z, Wang F, Zhang N, Bhabha G, Vale RD. Nat Struct Mol Biol. 2021 Jan;28(1):20-28. doi: 10.1038/s41594-020-00519-9. Epub 2020 Dec 14. PubMed 33318704.
Backbone
  Vector backbone: pBR9
  Backbone size w/o insert (bp): 4403
  Vector type: Plant Expression
  Selectable markers: Zeocin
Growth in bacteria
  Bacterial resistance: Ampicillin, 100 μg/mL
  Growth temperature: 37°C
  Growth strain: Mach1
  Copy number: High Copy
Gene/Insert
  Gene/Insert name: RSP6
  Species: Chlamydomonas reinhardtii
  Mutation: None
  Promoter: rbcs2
  Tag / fusion protein: HAX3 (C terminal on backbone)
  Cloning method: Gibson Cloning
  Sequencing primers: 5′ GACCCtGAACttCGACctgc; 3′ TCACGACGTTGTAAAACGACGG
Terms and licenses: Academic/Nonprofit Terms; Industry Terms: Not Available to Industry
How to cite: pBR9-genomic_RSP6-HAX3 was a gift from Ron Vale (Addgene plasmid # 176703 ; http://n2t.net/addgene:176703 ; RRID:Addgene_176703)
